>Addgene plasmid #87322 | PumU | addgene full sequence | sequence record 181390 | Addgene NGS Result
GATCTTCTTGAGATCCTTTTTTTCTGCGCGTAATCTGCTGCTTGCAAACAAAAAAACCACCGCTACCAGC
GGTGGTTTGTTTGCCGGATCAAGAGCTACCAACTCTTTTTCCGAAGGTAACTGGCTTCAGCAGAGCGCAG
ATACCAAATACTGTTCTTCTAGTGTAGCCGTAGTTAGGCCACCACTTCAAGAACTCTGTAGCACCGCCTA
CATACCTCGCTCTGCTAATCCTGTTACCAGTGGCTGCTGCCAGTGGCGATAAGTCGTGTCTTACCGGGTT
GGACTCAAGACGATAGTTACCGGATAAGGCGCAGCGGTCGGGCTGAACGGGGGGTTCGTGCACACAGCCC
AGCTTGGAGCGAACGACCTACACCGAACTGAGATACCTACAGCGTGAGCTATGAGAAAGCGCCACGCTTC
CCGAAGGGAGAAAGGCGGACAGGTATCCGGTAAGCGGCAGGGTCGGAACAGGAGAGCGCACGAGGGAGCT
TCCAGGGGGAAACGCCTGGTATCTTTATAGTCCTGTCGGGTTTCGCCACCTCTGACTTGAGCGTCGATTT
TTGTGATGCTCGTCAGGGGGGCGGAGCCTATGGAAAAACGCCAGCAACGCGGCCTTTTTACGGTTCCTGG
CCTTTTGCTGGCCTTTTGCTCACATGGCTCGACACGTCTCCGGATACGGGGACAGCCCCCCCCCAAAGCC
CCCAGGGATGTAATTACGTCCCTCCCCCGCTAGGGGGCAGCAGCGAGCCGCCCGGGGCTCCGCTCCGGTC
CGGCGCTCCCCCCGCATCCCCGAGCCGGCAGCGTGCGGGGACAGCCCGGGCACGGGGAAGGTGGCACGGG
ATCGCTTTCCTCTGAACGCTTCTCGCTGCTCTTTGAGCCTGCAGACACCTGGGGGGATACGGGGAAAAAG
CTTTAGGCTTGTGTCTGAGCCTGCATGTTTGATGGTGTCTGGATGCAAGCAGAAGGGGTGGAAGAGCTTG
CCTGGAGAGATACAGCTGGGTCAGTAGGACTGGGACAGGCAGCTGGAGAATTGCCATGTAGATGTTCATA
CAATCGTCAAATCATGAAGGCTGGAAAAGCCCTCCAAGATCCCCAAGACCAACCCCAACCCACCCACCGT
GCCCACTGGCCATGTCCCTCAGTGCCACATCCCCACAGTTCTTCATCACCTCCAGGGACGGTGACCCCCC
CACCTCCGTGGGCAGCTGTGCCACTGCAGCACCGCTCTTTGGAGAAGGTAAATCTTGCTAAATCCAGCCC
GACCCTCCCCTGGCACAACGTAAGGCCATTATCTCTCATCCAACTCCAGGACGGAGTCAGTGAGGATCTG
GCCTCCGCGCCGGGTTTTGGCGCCTCCCGCGGGCGCCCCCCTCCTCACGGCGAGCGCTGCCACGTCAGAC
GAAGGGCGCAGCGAGCGTCCTGATCCTTCCGCCCGGACGCTCAGGACAGCGGCCCGCTGCTCATAAGACT
CGGCCTTAGAACCCCAGTATCAGCAGAAGGACATTTTAGGACGGGACTTGGGTGACTCTAGGGCACTGGT
TTTCTTTCCAGAGAGCGGAACAGGCGAGGAAAAGTAGTCCCTTCTCGGCGATTCTGCGGAGGGATCTCCG
TGGGGCGGTGAACGCCGATGATTATATAAGGACGCGCCGGGTGTGGCACAGCTAGTTCCGTCGCAGCCGG
GATTTGGGTCGCGGTTCTTGTTTGTGGATCGCTGTGATCGTCACTTGGTGAGTAGCGGGCTGCTGGGCTG
GCCGGGGCTTTCGTGGCCGCCGGGCCGCTCGGTGGGACGGAAGCGTGTGGAGAGTCCGCCAAGGGCTGTA
GTCTGGGTCCGCGAGCAAGGTTGCCCTGAACTGGGGGTTGGGGGGAGCGCAGCAAAATGGCGGCTGTTCC
CGAGTCTTGAATGGAAGACGCTTGTGAGGCGGGCTGTGAGGTCGTTGAAACAAGGTGGGGGGCATGGTGG
GCGGCAAGAACCCAAGGTCTTGAGGCCTTCGCTAATGCGGGAAAGCTCTTATTCGGGTGAGATGGGCTGG
GGCACCATCTGGGGACCCTGACGTGAAGTTTGTCACTGACTGGAGAACTCGGTTTGTCGTCTGTTGCGGG
GGCGGCAGTTATGGCGGTGCCGTTGGGCAGTGCACCCGTACCTTTGGGAGCGCGCGCCCTCGTCGTGTCG
TGACGTCACCCGTTCTGTTGGCTTATAATGCAGGGTGGGGCCACCTGCCGGTAGGTGTGCGGTAGGCTTT
TCTCCGTCGCAGGACGCAGGGTTCGGGCCTAGGGTAGGCTCTCCTGAATCGACAGGCGCCGGACCTCTGG
TGAGGGGAGGGATAAGTGAGGCGTCAGTTTCTTTGGTCGGTTTTATGTACCTATCTTCTTAAGTAGCTGA
AGCTCCGGTTTTGAACTATGCGCTCGGGGTTGGCGAGTGTGTTTTGTGAAGTTTTTTAGGCACCTTTTGA
AATGTAATCATTTGGGTCAATATGTAATTTTCAGTGTTAGACTAGTAAATTGTCCGCTAAATTCTGGCCG
TTTTTGGCTTTTTTGTTAGATGTGTCCACTCCCAGTTCAATTACAGCTCTTAAGGCTAGAGTACTTAATA
CGACTCACTATAGGCTAGCCTCGAGAAGGAGGTGCCACCATGCGAGGCATGGGCCGCAGCCGCCTTTTGG
AAGATTTTCGAAACAACCGGTACCCCAATTTACAACTGCGGGAGATTGCCGGACATATAATGGAATTTTC
CCAAGACCAGCATGGGAACAGATTCATTCAGCTGAAACTGGAGCGTGCCACACCAGCTGAGCGCCAGCTT
GTCTTCAATGAAATCCTCCAGGCTGCCTACCAACTCATGGTGGATGTGTTTGGTAATTACGTCATTCAGA
AGTTCTTTGAATTTGGCAGTCTTGAACAGAAGCTGGCTTTGGCAGAACGGATTCGAGGTCACGTCCTGTC
ATTGGCACTACAGATGTATGGCAACCGTGTTATCCAGAAAGCTCTTGAGTTTATTCCTTCAGACCAGCAG
AATGAGATGGTTCGGGAACTAGATGGCCATGTCTTGAAGTGTGTGAAAGATCAGAATGGCAATTACGTGG
TTCAGAAATGCATTGAATGTGTACAGCCCCAGTCTTTGCAATTTATCATCGATGCGTTTAAGGGACAGGT
ATTTGCCTTATCCACACATCCTTATGGCAACCGAGTGATTCAGAGAATCCTGGAGCACTGTCTCCCTGAC
CAGACACTCCCTATTTTAGAGGAGCTTCACCAGCACACAGAGCAGCTTGTACAGGATCAATATGGAAATT
ATGTAATCCAACATGTACTGGAGCACGGTCGTCCTGAGGATAAAAGCAAAATTGTAGCAGAAATCCGAGG
CAATGTACTTGTATTGAGTCAGCACAAATTTGCAAACAATGTTGTGCAGAAGTGTGTTACTCACGCCTCA
CGTACGGAGCGCGCTGTGCTCATCGATGAGGTGTGCACCATGAACGACGGTCCCCACAGTGCCTTATACA
CCATGATGAAGGACCAGTATGCCAACTACGTGGTCCAGAAGATGATTGACGTGGCGGAGCCAGGCCAGCG
GAAGATCGTCATGCATAAGATCCGACCCCACATCGCAACTCTTCGTAAGTACACCTATGGCAAGCACATT
CTGGCCAAGCTGGAGAAGTACTACATGAAGAACGGTGTTGACTTAGGCGGACGCTAACACGCGTGGTACC
TCTAGAGTCGACCCGGGCGGCCGCTTCGAGCAGACATGATAAGATACATTGATGAGTTTGGACAAACCAC
AACTAGAATGCAGTGAAAAAAATGCTTTATTTGTGAAATTTGTGATGCTATTGCTTTATTTGTAACCATT
ATAAGCTGCAATAAACAAGTTAACAACAACAATTGCATTCATTTTATGTTTCAGGTTCAGGGGGAGATGT
GGGAGGTTTTTTAAAGCAAGTAAAACCTCTACAAATGTGGTAAAATCGATCGGAGGAGACGGAGTGTGGA
TCCGGGCTGGCGTAATAGCGAAGAGGCCCGCACCGATCGCCCTTCCCAACAGTTGCGCAGCCTGAATGGC
GAATGG
[124 nt withheld, positions 4067-4190]
C
[91 nt withheld, positions 4192-4282]
A
[49 nt withheld, positions 4284-4332]
CCTTTGACGTTGGAGTCCACGTTCTTT
[37 nt withheld, positions 4360-4396]
ACCCTATCTCGGTCTATTCTTTTGATTTATAAGGGATTTTGCCGATTTCGGCCTATTGGTTAAAAAATGA
GCTGATTTAACAAAAATTTAACGCGAATTTTAACAAAATATTAACGCTTACAATTTCCTGATGCGGTATT
TTCTCCTTACGCATCTGTGCGGTATTTCACACCGCATATGGTGCACTCTCAGTACAATCTGCTCTGATGC
CGCATAGTTAAGCCAGCCCCGACACCCGCCAACACCCGCTGACGCGCCCTGACGGGCTTGTCTGCTCCCG
GCATCCGCTTACAGACAAGCTGTGACCGTCTCCGGGAGCTGCATGTGTCAGAGGTTTTCACCGTCATCAC
CGAAACGCGCGAGACGAAAGGGCCTCGTGATACGCCTATTTTTATAGGTTAATGTCATGATAATAATGGT
TTCTTAGACGTCAGGTGGCACTTTTCGGGGAAATGTGCGCGGAACCCCTATTTGTTTATTTTTCTAAATA
CATTCAAATATGTATCCGCTCATGAGACAATAACCCTGATAAATGCTTCAATAATATTGAAAAAGGAAGA
GTATGAGTATTCAACATTTCCGTGTCGCCCTTATTCCCTTTTTTGCGGCATTTTGCCTTCCTGTTTTTGC
TCACCCAGAAACGCTGGTGAAAGTAAAAGATGCTGAAGATCAGTTGGGTGCACGAGTGGGTTACATCGAA
CTGGATCTCAACAGCGGTAAGATCCTTGAGAGTTTTCGCCCCGAAGAACGTTTTCCAATGATGAGCACTT
TTAAAGTTCTGCTATGTGGCGCGGTATTATCCCGTATTGACGCCGGGCAAGAGCAACTCGGTCGCCGCAT
ACACTATTCTCAGAATGACTTGGTTGAGTACTCACCAGTCACAGAAAAGCATCTTACGGATGGCATGACA
GTAAGAGAATTATGCAGTGCTGCCATAACCATGAGTGATAACACTGCGGCCAACTTACTTCTGACAACGA
TCGGAGGACCGAAGGAGCTAACCGCTTTTTTGCACAACATGGGGGATCATGTAACTCGCCTTGATCGTTG
GGAACCGGAGCTGAATGAAGCCATACCAAACGACGAGCGTGACACCACGATGCCTGTAGCAATGGCAACA
ACGTTGCGCAAACTATTAACTGGCGAACTACTTACTCTAGCTTCCCGGCAACAATTAATAGACTGGATGG
AGGCGGATAAAGTTGCAGGACCACTTCTGCGCTCGGCCCTTCCGGCTGGCTGGTTTATTGCTGATAAATC
TGGAGCCGGTGAGCGTGGGTCGCGCGGTATCATTGCAGCACTGGGGCCAGATGGTAAGCCCTCCCGTATC
GTAGTTATCTACACGACGGGGAGTCAGGCAACTATGGATGAACGAAATAGACAGATCGCTGAGATAGGTG
CCTCACTGATTAAGCATTGGTAACTGTCAGACCAAGTTTACTCATATATACTTTAGATTGATTTAAAACT
TCATTTTTAATTTAAAAGGATCTAGGTGAAGATCCTTTTTGATAATCTCATGACCAAAATCCCTTAACGT
GAGTTTTCGTTCCACTGAGCGTCAGACCCCGTAGAAAAGATCAAAG
Features (pLannotate 1.2.2; 12 found; start..end, strand, type, name):
      8..596     +  rep_origin     ori: high-copy-number ColE1/pMB1/pBR322/pUC origin of replication
   1330..2540    +  promoter       UbC promoter: human ubiquitin C promoter
   2586..2604    +  promoter       T7 promoter: promoter for bacteriophage T7 RNA polymerase
   2642..3688    +  CDS            PUM1 (fragment): PUM1_HUMAN - Also known as KIAA0099 From Homo sapiens (Human).
   3750..3871    -  polyA_signal   SV40 poly(A) signal: SV40 polyadenylation signal
   3894..3962    -  CDS            large T antigen (fragment): large T antigen from SV40 (simian virus 40)
   3996..4063    +  CDS            lacZα (fragment): LacZα fragment of β-galactosidase; lacZ fragment
   4067..4495    +  rep_origin     f1 ori (sequence partly withheld): f1 bacteriophage origin of replication; arrow indicates direction of (+) strand synthesis
   4523..4622    -  misc_feature   bom (fragment): basis of mobility region from pBR322
   4724..4759    -  CDS            rop (fragment): Rop protein, which maintains plasmids at low copy number; rop
   4854..4958    +  promoter       AmpR promoter: bla
   4959..5819    +  CDS            AmpR: β-lactamase; bla; confers resistance to ampicillin, carbenicillin, and related antibiotics
