[The description below was written by a language model from this plasmid's Addgene catalogue record and pLannotate feature annotations shown in this document.]
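Description:
PumU is a mammalian expression plasmid built on a modified pCI backbone in which the BsaI sites have been removed by mutation and the original promoter has been replaced by the human ubiquitin C (UbC) promoter. It replicates in E. coli from a high-copy ColE1/pUC-type origin and is selected with ampicillin through the β-lactamase gene and its native promoter. An f1 phage origin is also present. Short annotated fragments of lacZα, bom, rop and SV40 large T antigen appear to be backbone remnants rather than functional elements.

The payload is an engineered version of the Pumilio homology domain (PumHD) of human PUM1, an insert of about 1.06 kb that was introduced by Gibson cloning and is annotated in the sequenced record as a PUM1 fragment. The natural PumHD consists of eight tandem repeat units, each contacting a single RNA base. In PumU all eight units have been mutated to recognise uracil, so the protein is designed to bind a poly-U octamer. The record notes that unit 6 of this variant is the U-specific "Pumby" module, the single repeat used as a building block for programmable RNA-binding proteins assembled from concatenated copies of one unit. Transcription is driven by the UbC promoter and terminated by an SV40 polyadenylation signal. A T7 promoter lies just upstream of the coding sequence, where it could support in vitro transcription and also serves as a sequencing primer site. No epitope tags, reporters or mammalian selection markers are annotated.

The construct serves synthetic biology work on designer RNA-binding proteins, as a reference protein and as a source of the U-binding unit.
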