Addgene plasmid #87322: PumU
Purpose: PumHD w/each unit mutated to bind U (as in Fig. 1C; unit 6 is the Pumby for U)
Depositing lab: Edward Boyden. Depositing organization: Massachusetts Institute of Technology. Publication: Programmable RNA-binding protein composed of repeats of a single modular unit. Adamala KP, Martin-Alarcon DA, Boyden ES. Proc Natl Acad Sci U S A. 2016 May 10;113(19):E2579-88. doi: 10.1073/pnas.1519368113. Epub 2016 Apr 26. PubMed 27118836.
Backbone
  Vector backbone: pCI
  Backbone manufacturer: Promega
  Modifications to backbone: mutated to remove BsaI, original promoter replaced with UBC promoter
  Vector type: Mammalian Expression, Synthetic Biology
Growth in bacteria
  Bacterial resistance: Ampicillin, 100 μg/mL
  Growth temperature: 30°C
  Growth strain: NEB Stable
  Copy number: High Copy
Gene/Insert
  Gene/Insert name: Pumilio protein mutant (alt name: PumU)
  Species: H. sapiens (human)
  Insert size (bp): 1062
  Mutation: all 8 units mutated to bind U
  Entrez Gene: PUM1 (a.k.a. HSPUM, NEDMSF, PUMH, PUMH1, PUML1, SCA47)
  Promoter: UBC
  Cloning method: Gibson Cloning
  Sequencing primers: 5′ TAATACGACTCACTATAGG; 3′ GCGTCCGCCTAAGTCA
Terms and licenses: Academic/Nonprofit Terms; Industry Terms: Not Available to Industry
How to cite: PumU was a gift from Edward Boyden (Addgene plasmid # 87322 ; http://n2t.net/addgene:87322 ; RRID:Addgene_87322)
