>Addgene plasmid #87322 | PumU | depositor partial sequence | sequence record 170334 | PumU
TAATACGACTCACTATAGGCTAGCCTCGAGAAGGAGGTGCCACCATGCGAGGCATGGGCCGCAGCCGCCT
TTTGGAAGATTTTCGAAACAACCGGTACCCCAATTTACAACTGCGGGAGATTGCCGGACATATAATGGAA
TTTTCCCAAGACCAGCATGGGAACAGATTCATTCAGCTGAAACTGGAGCGTGCCACACCAGCTGAGCGCC
AGCTTGTCTTCAATGAAATCCTCCAGGCTGCCTACCAACTCATGGTGGATGTGTTTGGTAATTACGTCAT
TCAGAAGTTCTTTGAATTTGGCAGTCTTGAACAGAAGCTGGCTTTGGCAGAACGGATTCGAGGTCACGTC
CTGTCATTGGCACTACAGATGTATGGCAACCGTGTTATCCAGAAAGCTCTTGAGTTTATTCCTTCAGACC
AGCAGAATGAGATGGTTCGGGAACTAGATGGCCATGTCTTGAAGTGTGTGAAAGATCAGAATGGCAATTA
CGTGGTTCAGAAATGCATTGAATGTGTACAGCCCCAGTCTTTGCAATTTATCATCGATGCGTTTAAGGGA
CAGGTATTTGCCTTATCCACACATCCTTATGGCAACCGAGTGATTCAGAGAATCCTGGAGCACTGTCTCC
CTGACCAGACACTCCCTATTTTAGAGGAGCTTCACCAGCACACAGAGCAGCTTGTACAGGATCAATATGG
AAATTATGTAATCCAACATGTACTGGAGCACGGTCGTCCTGAGGATAAAAGCAAAATTGTAGCAGAAATC
CGAGGCAATGTACTTGTATTGAGTCAGCACAAATTTGCAAACAATGTTGTGCAGAAGTGTGTTACTCACG
CCTCACGTACGGAGCGCGCTGTGCTCATCGATGAGGTGTGCACCATGAACGACGGTCCCCACAGTGCCTT
ATACACCATGATGAAGGACCAGTATGCCAACTACGTGGTCCAGAAGATGATTGACGTGGCGGAGCCAGGC
CAGCGGAAGATCGTCATGCATAAGATCCGACCCCACATCGCAACTCTTCGTAAGTACACCTATGGCAAGC
ACATTCTGGCCAAGCTGGAGAAGTACTACATGAAGAACGGTGTTGACTTAGGCGGACGCTAACACGCGTG
GTACCTCTAGAGTCGACCCGGG
